Addgene plasmid #81739: pDONR223_RHOA_WT
Purpose: Gateway Donor vector containing RHOA , part of the Target Accelerator Plasmid Collection.
Depositing lab: Jesse Boehm & William Hahn & David Root. Depositing organization: Broad Institute. Publication: Systematic Functional Interrogation of Rare Cancer Variants Identifies Oncogenic Alleles. Kim E, Ilic N, Shrestha Y, Zou L, Kamburov A, Zhu C, Yang X, Lubonja R, Tran N, Nguyen C, Lawrence MS, Piccioni F, Bagul M, Doench JG, Chouinard CR, Wu X, Hogstrom L, Natoli T, Tamayo P, Horn H, Corsello SM, Lage K, Root DE, Subramanian A, Golub TR, Getz G, Boehm JS, Hahn WC. Cancer Discov. 2016 Jul;6(7):714-26. doi: 10.1158/2159-8290.CD-16-0160. Epub 2016 May 4. PubMed 27147599.
Backbone
  Vector backbone: pDONR223
  Backbone manufacturer: Invitrogen
  Backbone size w/o insert (bp): 2790
  Vector type: Gateway Entry vector
Growth in bacteria
  Bacterial resistance: Spectinomycin, 50 μg/mL
  Growth temperature: 37°C
  Growth strain: DH5alpha
  Copy number: High Copy
Gene/Insert
  Gene/Insert name: RHOA (alt name: NM_001664.3)
  Species: H. sapiens (human)
  Mutation: WT
  Entrez Gene: RHOA (a.k.a. ARH12, ARHA, EDFAOB, RHO12, RHOH12)
  Promoter: None
  Cloning method: Gateway Cloning
  Sequencing primers: 5′ M13pUC-fwd; 3′ M13-Rev
Terms and licenses: Academic/Nonprofit Terms; Industry Terms: Not Available to Industry
Depositor comments: Open state: NO stop codon immediately follows insert
How to cite: pDONR223_RHOA_WT was a gift from Jesse Boehm & William Hahn & David Root (Addgene plasmid # 81739 ; http://n2t.net/addgene:81739 ; RRID:Addgene_81739)
