[The description below was written by a language model from this plasmid's Addgene catalogue record and pLannotate feature annotations shown in this document.]
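Description:
pDONR223_RHOA_WT is a Gateway entry clone built on the Invitrogen pDONR223 backbone. It carries the wild-type human RHOA open reading frame (reference transcript NM_001664.3) and belongs to the Target Accelerator Plasmid Collection. It is a small bacterial plasmid of about 3.4 kb in the sequenced record. It replicates at high copy in E. coli from a ColE1/pUC-type origin and is selected with spectinomycin through the aadA (SmR) aminoglycoside adenylyltransferase gene. An integron-type Pc promoter fragment and a short gentamicin-resistance gene remnant lie just upstream of that gene. The small lacI and lacZα fragments also annotated appear to be backbone remnants rather than functional genes.

The RHOA coding sequence sits between two attL recombination sites. The annotation software labels these attL3 and attL2, and labels the ORF by its closest match, a bovine RHOA protein entry, whereas the catalogue lists the insert as human. RHOA encodes a small GTPase that cycles between GTP- and GDP-bound states and regulates actin cytoskeleton organisation, focal adhesions and cell migration. No promoter drives the insert, so the plasmid is a shuttle for the ORF rather than an expression construct. rrnB T1 and T2 terminators upstream help insulate the cassette from read-through transcription, and a T7 promoter lies just outside the downstream att site, oriented toward the insert on the opposite strand.

The clone is in the "open" configuration, with no stop codon directly after the ORF. After LR recombination into a destination vector, the protein can therefore be read through into a C-terminal tag or fusion partner. Within the collection, this wild-type clone would typically serve as the reference allele for comparison with cancer-associated variants in functional assays.
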