Features (pLannotate 1.2.2; 12 found; start..end, strand, type, name):
    121..213     +  CDS            lacI (fragment): lac repressor; lacI; The lac repressor binds to the lac operator to inhibit transcription in E. coli. This inhibition can be relieved by adding lactose or isopropyl-β-D-thiogalactopyranoside (IPTG).
    268..295     -  terminator     rrnB T2 terminator: transcription terminator T2 from the E. coli rrnB gene
    427..470     +  terminator     rrnB T1 terminator: Escherichia coli rrnB; transcription terminator T1 from the E. coli rrnB gene
    517..553     -  CDS            lacZα (fragment): LacZα fragment of β-galactosidase; lacZ fragment
    570..665     +  protein_bind   attL3: mutant version of attL; recombination site for the Gateway® LR reaction LR Clonase™
    668..1246    +  CDS            RHOA (sequence partly withheld): RHOA_BOVIN - Also known as ARHA, RHO12. Experimental evidence at protein level: Swiss-Prot protein existence level 1. Small GTPase which cycles between an active GTP-bound and an inactive GDP-bound state. Mainly associated with cytoskeleton organization, in active state binds to a variety of effector proteins to regulate cellular responses such as cytoskeletal dynamics, cell migration and cell cycle. Regulates a signal transduction pathway linking plasma membrane receptors to the assembly of focal adhesions and actin stress fibers. Involved in a microtubule-dependent signal that is required fo
   1249..1347    -  protein_bind   attL2: mutant version of attL; recombination site for the Gateway® LR reaction LR Clonase™
   1365..1383    -  promoter       T7 promoter: promoter for bacteriophage T7 RNA polymerase
   1573..1596    +  promoter       Pc promoter (fragment): intI1 (promoter lies within the coding sequence); class 1 integron promoter
   1772..1828    +  CDS            GmR (fragment): gentamycin acetyltransferase; aacC1; confers resistance to gentamycin
   1835..2626    +  CDS            SmR: aminoglycoside adenylyltransferase (Murphy, 1985); aadA; confers resistance to spectinomycin and streptomycin
   2719..3307    +  rep_origin     ori: high-copy-number ColE1/pMB1/pBR322/pUC origin of replication
>Addgene plasmid #81739 | pDONR223_RHOA_WT | addgene full sequence | sequence record 168818 | Addgene NGS Result
CTTTCCTGCGTTATCCCCTGATTCTGTGGATAACCGTATTACCGCCTTTGAGTGAGCTGATACCGCTCGC
CGCAGCCGAACGACCGAGCGCAGCGAGTCAGTGAGCGAGGAAGCGGAAGAGCGCCCAATACGCAAACCGC
CTCTCCCCGCGCGTTGGCCGATTCATTAATGCAGCTGGCACGACAGGTTTCCCGACTGGAAAGCGGGCAG
TGAGCGCAACGCAATTAATACGCGTACCGCTAGCCAGGAAGAGTTTGTAGAAACGCAAAAAGGCCATCCG
TCAGGATGGCCTTCTGCTTAGTTTGATGCCTGGCAGTTTATGGCGGGCGTCCTGCCCGCCACCCTCCGGG
CCGTTGCTTCACAACGTTCAAATCCGCTCCCGGCGGATTTGTCCTACTCAGGAGAGCGTTCACCGACAAA
CAACAGATAAAACGAAAGGCCCAGTCTTCCGACTGAGCCTTTCGTTTTATTTGATGCCTGGCAGTTCCCT
ACTCTCGCGTTAACGCTAGCATGGATGTTTTCCCAGTCACGACGTTGTAAAACGACGGCCAGTCTTAAGC
TCGGGCCCCAAATAATGATTTTATTTTGACTGATAGTGACCTGTTCGTTGCAACAAATTGATGAGCAATG
CTTTTTTATAATGCCAACTTTGTACAAAAAAGTTGGC
[543 nt withheld, positions 668-1210]
AGACGTGGGAAGAAAAAATCTGGGTGCCTTGTCTTGTGCCCAACTTTCTTGTACAAAGTTGGCATTATAA
GAAAGCATTGCTTATCAATTTGTTGCAACGAACAGGTCACTATCAGTCAAAATAAAATCATTATTTGCCA
TCCAGCTGATATCCCCTATAGTGAGTCGTATTACATGGTCATAGCTGTTTCCTGGCAGCTCTGGCCCGTG
TCTCAAAATCTCTGATGTTACATTGCACAAGATAAAAATATATCATCATGCCTCCTCTAGACCAGCCAGG
ACAGAAATGCCTCGACTTCGCTGCTACCCAAGGTTGCCGGGTGACGCACACCGTGGAAACGGATGAAGGC
ACGAACCCAGTGGACATAAGCCTGTTCGGTTCGTAAGCTGTAATGCAAGTAGCGTATGCGCTCACGCAAC
TGGTCCAGAACCTTGACCGAACGCAGCGGTGGTAACGGCGCAGTGGCGGTTTTCATGGCTTGTTATGACT
GTTTTTTTGGGGTACAGTCTATGCCTCGGGCATCCAAGCAGCAAGCGCGTTACGCCGTGGGTCGATGTTT
GATGTTATGGAGCAGCAACGATGTTACGCAGCAGGGCAGTCGCCCTAAAACAAAGTTAAACATTATGAGG
GAAGCGGTGATCGCCGAAGTATCGACTCAACTATCAGAGGTAGTTGGCGTCATCGAGCGCCATCTCGAAC
CGACGTTGCTGGCCGTACATTTGTACGGCTCCGCAGTGGATGGCGGCCTGAAGCCACACAGTGATATTGA
TTTGCTGGTTACGGTGACCGTAAGGCTTGATGAAACAACGCGGCGAGCTTTGATCAACGACCTTTTGGAA
ACTTCGGCTTCCCCTGGAGAGAGCGAGATTCTCCGCGCTGTAGAAGTCACCATTGTTGTGCACGACGACA
TCATTCCGTGGCGTTATCCAGCTAAGCGCGAACTGCAATTTGGAGAATGGCAGCGCAATGACATTCTTGC
AGGTATCTTCGAGCCAGCCACGATCGACATTGATCTGGCTATCTTGCTGACAAAAGCAAGAGAACATAGC
GTTGCCTTGGTAGGTCCAGCGGCGGAGGAACTCTTTGATCCGGTTCCTGAACAGGATCTATTTGAGGCGC
TAAATGAAACCTTAACGCTATGGAACTCGCCGCCCGACTGGGCTGGCGATGAGCGAAATGTAGTGCTTAC
GTTGTCCCGCATTTGGTACAGCGCAGTAACCGGCAAAATCGCGCCGAAGGATGTCGCTGCCGACTGGGCA
ATGGAGCGCCTGCCGGCCCAGTATCAGCCCGTCATACTTGAAGCTAGACAGGCTTATCTTGGACAAGAAG
AAGATCGCTTGGCCTCGCGCGCAGATCAGTTGGAAGAATTTGTCCACTACGTGAAAGGCGAGATCACCAA
GGTAGTCGGCAAATAACCCTCGAGCCACCCATGACCAAAATCCCTTAACGTGAGTTACGCGTCGTTCCAC
TGAGCGTCAGACCCCGTAGAAAAGATCAAAGGATCTTCTTGAGATCCTTTTTTTCTGCGCGTAATCTGCT
GCTTGCAAACAAAAAAACCACCGCTACCAGCGGTGGTTTGTTTGCCGGATCAAGAGCTACCAACTCTTTT
TCCGAAGGTAACTGGCTTCAGCAGAGCGCAGATACCAAATACTGTTCTTCTAGTGTAGCCGTAGTTAGGC
CACCACTTCAAGAACTCTGTAGCACCGCCTACATACCTCGCTCTGCTAATCCTGTTACCAGTGGCTGCTG
CCAGTGGCGATAAGTCGTGTCTTACCGGGTTGGACTCAAGACGATAGTTACCGGATAAGGCGCAGCGGTC
GGGCTGAACGGGGGGTTCGTGCACACAGCCCAGCTTGGAGCGAACGACCTACACCGAACTGAGATACCTA
CAGCGTGAGCTATGAGAAAGCGCCACGCTTCCCGAAGGGAGAAAGGCGGACAGGTATCCGGTAAGCGGCA
GGGTCGGAACAGGAGAGCGCACGAGGGAGCTTCCAGGGGGAAACGCCTGGTATCTTTATAGTCCTGTCGG
GTTTCGCCACCTCTGACTTGAGCGTCGATTTTTGTGATGCTCGTCAGGGGGGCGGAGCCTATGGAAAAAC
GCCAGCAACGCGGCCTTTTTACGGTTCCTGGCCTTTTGCTGGCCTTTTGCTCACATGTT
