>Addgene plasmid #81739 | pDONR223_RHOA_WT | depositor partial sequence | sequence record 155058 | Insert sequence
[543 nt withheld, positions 1-543]
AGACGTGGGAAGAAAAAATCTGGGTGCCTTGTCTTG
