>Addgene plasmid #81739 | pDONR223_RHOA_WT | addgene partial sequence | sequence record 160327 | M13-F20 5'-TGTAAAACGACGGCCAGT-3'
TTTTATTTTGACTGATAGTGACCTGTTCGTTGCAACAAATTGATGAGCAATGCTTTTTTATAATGCCAAC
TTTGTACAAAAAAGTTGGC
[543 nt withheld, positions 90-632]
AGACGTGGGAAGAAAAAATCTGGGTGCCTTGTCTTGTGCCCAACTTTCTTGTACAAAGTTGGCATTATAA
GAAAGCATTGCTTATCAATTTGTTGCAACGAACAGGTCACTATCAGTCAAAATAAAATCATTATTTGCCA
TCCAGCTGATATCCCCTATAGTGAGTCGTATTACATGGTCATAGCTGTTTCCTGGCAGCTCTGGCCCGTG
TCTCAAAATCTCTGATGTTACATTGCACAAGATAAAAATATATCATCATGCCTCCTCTAGACCAGCCAGG
ACAGAAATGCCTCGACTTCGCTGCTACCCAAGGTTGCCGGGTGACGCACACCGTGGAAACGGATGAAGGC
ACGAACCCAGTGGACATAAGCCTGTTCGGTTCGTAAGCTG
